Addgene plasmid #81690: pDONR223_CTNNB1_p.H36Y
Purpose: Gateway Donor vector containing CTNNB1, part of the Target Accelerator Plasmid Collection.
Depositing lab: Jesse Boehm & William Hahn & David Root. Depositing organization: Broad Institute. Publication: Systematic Functional Interrogation of Rare Cancer Variants Identifies Oncogenic Alleles. Kim E, Ilic N, Shrestha Y, Zou L, Kamburov A, Zhu C, Yang X, Lubonja R, Tran N, Nguyen C, Lawrence MS, Piccioni F, Bagul M, Doench JG, Chouinard CR, Wu X, Hogstrom L, Natoli T, Tamayo P, Horn H, Corsello SM, Lage K, Root DE, Subramanian A, Golub TR, Getz G, Boehm JS, Hahn WC. Cancer Discov. 2016 Jul;6(7):714-26. doi: 10.1158/2159-8290.CD-16-0160. Epub 2016 May 4. PubMed 27147599.
Backbone
  Vector backbone: pDONR223
  Backbone manufacturer: Invitrogen
  Backbone size w/o insert (bp): 2790
  Vector type: Gateway Entry vector
Growth in bacteria
  Bacterial resistance: Spectinomycin, 50 μg/mL
  Growth temperature: 37°C
  Growth strain: DH5alpha
  Copy number: High Copy
Gene/Insert
  Gene/Insert name: CTNNB1 (alt name: NM_001904.3)
  Species: H. sapiens (human)
  Mutation: H36Y
  Entrez Gene: CTNNB1 (a.k.a. CTNNB, EVR7, MRD19, NEDSDV, armadillo)
  Promoter: None
  Cloning method: Gateway Cloning
  Sequencing primers: 5′ M13pUC-fwd; 3′ M13-Rev
Terms and licenses: Academic/Nonprofit Terms; Industry Terms: Not Available to Industry
Depositor comments: Closed state: stop codon immediately follows insert
How to cite: pDONR223_CTNNB1_p.H36Y was a gift from Jesse Boehm & William Hahn & David Root (Addgene plasmid # 81690 ; http://n2t.net/addgene:81690 ; RRID:Addgene_81690)
