[The description below was written by a language model from this plasmid's Addgene catalogue record and pLannotate feature annotations shown in this document.]
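Description:
pDONR223_CTNNB1_p.H36Y is a Gateway entry clone built on the Invitrogen pDONR223 backbone. It carries the human CTNNB1 open reading frame (beta-catenin, based on the NM_001904.3 reference transcript) with the H36Y point mutation. It is propagated in E. coli from a high-copy ColE1/pUC-type origin and selected with spectinomycin through the aadA (SmR) aminoglycoside adenylyltransferase gene. The annotation places this gene downstream of a class 1 integron Pc promoter fragment and a short gentamicin-resistance gene remnant. rrnB T1 and T2 terminators lie upstream of the cloning region, where they insulate the insert from read-through transcription.

The roughly 2.3 kb CTNNB1 coding sequence lies between attL-type recombination sites, so an LR Clonase reaction can move it into any compatible Gateway destination vector. The entry clone has no promoter driving the insert, and expression depends on the destination vector chosen. The depositor describes the clone as "closed", meaning a stop codon immediately follows the ORF. The protein can therefore take N-terminal fusions but not C-terminal ones.

The automated feature table, generated from a 5,446 nt sequencing result, labels the upstream site attL3 and the downstream one an attL2 fragment. It also reports a second attL site, a duplicated T7 promoter and a short MTM1-like fragment downstream of the insert. The catalogue fields do not explain these extra features, which may be annotation or assembly artefacts rather than designed elements.

The plasmid belongs to the Target Accelerator Plasmid Collection, a set of cancer-associated variant alleles made for systematic functional testing of rare mutations. Beta-catenin acts in cadherin-based cell adhesion and in Wnt-pathway transcription.
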