Features (pLannotate 1.2.2; 15 found; start..end, strand, type, name):
     26..614     +  rep_origin     ori: high-copy-number ColE1/pMB1/pBR322/pUC origin of replication
    797..889     +  CDS            lacI (fragment): lac repressor; lacI; The lac repressor binds to the lac operator to inhibit transcription in E. coli. This inhibition can be relieved by adding lactose or isopropyl-β-D-thiogalactopyranoside (IPTG).
    944..971     -  terminator     rrnB T2 terminator: transcription terminator T2 from the E. coli rrnB gene
   1103..1146    +  terminator     rrnB T1 terminator: Escherichia coli rrnB; transcription terminator T1 from the E. coli rrnB gene
   1193..1229    -  CDS            lacZα (fragment): LacZα fragment of β-galactosidase; lacZ fragment
   1246..1341    +  protein_bind   attL3: mutant version of attL; recombination site for the Gateway® LR reaction LR Clonase™
   1347..3692    +  CDS            CTNNB1 (sequence partly withheld): protein involved both in cell-cell adhesion as part of the cadherin protein complex, and in gene transcription as part of the Wnt signaling pathway; CTNNB1; also known as catenin beta-1; related to Drosophila armadillo
   3700..3793    -  protein_bind   attL2 (fragment): mutant version of attL; recombination site for the Gateway® LR reaction LR Clonase™
   3811..3829    -  promoter       T7 promoter: promoter for bacteriophage T7 RNA polymerase
   3834..3968    +  CDS            MTM1 (fragment): MTM1_HUMAN - Also known as CG2. Experimental evidence at protein level: Swiss-Prot protein existence level 1. Lipid phosphatase which dephosphorylates phosphatidylinositol 3-monophosphate (PI3P) and phosphatidylinositol 3,5-bisphosphate (PI(3,5)P2) (PubMed:11001925, PubMed:10900271, PubMed:12646134, PubMed:14722070). Has also been shown to dephosphorylate phosphotyrosine- and phosphoserine-containing peptides (PubMed:9537414). Negatively regulates EGFR degradation through regulation of EGFR trafficking from the late endosome to the lysosome (PubMed:14722070). Plays a role in vacuolar formation
   4004..4099    -  protein_bind   attL3: mutant version of attL; recombination site for the Gateway® LR reaction LR Clonase™
   4118..4136    -  promoter       T7 promoter: promoter for bacteriophage T7 RNA polymerase
   4326..4349    +  promoter       Pc promoter (fragment): intI1 (promoter lies within the coding sequence); class 1 integron promoter
   4525..4581    +  CDS            GmR (fragment): gentamycin acetyltransferase; aacC1; confers resistance to gentamycin
   4588..5379    +  CDS            SmR: aminoglycoside adenylyltransferase (Murphy, 1985); aadA; confers resistance to spectinomycin and streptomycin
>Addgene plasmid #81690 | pDONR223_CTNNB1_p.H36Y | addgene full sequence | sequence record 168594 | Addgene NGS Result
CCGTAGAAAAGATCAAAGGATCTTCTTGAGATCCTTTTTTTCTGCGCGTAATCTGCTGCTTGCAAACAAA
AAAACCACCGCTACCAGCGGTGGTTTGTTTGCCGGATCAAGAGCTACCAACTCTTTTTCCGAAGGTAACT
GGCTTCAGCAGAGCGCAGATACCAAATACTGTTCTTCTAGTGTAGCCGTAGTTAGGCCACCACTTCAAGA
ACTCTGTAGCACCGCCTACATACCTCGCTCTGCTAATCCTGTTACCAGTGGCTGCTGCCAGTGGCGATAA
GTCGTGTCTTACCGGGTTGGACTCAAGACGATAGTTACCGGATAAGGCGCAGCGGTCGGGCTGAACGGGG
GGTTCGTGCACACAGCCCAGCTTGGAGCGAACGACCTACACCGAACTGAGATACCTACAGCGTGAGCTAT
GAGAAAGCGCCACGCTTCCCGAAGGGAGAAAGGCGGACAGGTATCCGGTAAGCGGCAGGGTCGGAACAGG
AGAGCGCACGAGGGAGCTTCCAGGGGGAAACGCCTGGTATCTTTATAGTCCTGTCGGGTTTCGCCACCTC
TGACTTGAGCGTCGATTTTTGTGATGCTCGTCAGGGGGGCGGAGCCTATGGAAAAACGCCAGCAACGCGG
CCTTTTTACGGTTCCTGGCCTTTTGCTGGCCTTTTGCTCACATGTTCTTTCCTGCGTTATCCCCTGATTC
TGTGGATAACCGTATTACCGCCTTTGAGTGAGCTGATACCGCTCGCCGCAGCCGAACGACCGAGCGCAGC
GAGTCAGTGAGCGAGGAAGCGGAAGAGCGCCCAATACGCAAACCGCCTCTCCCCGCGCGTTGGCCGATTC
ATTAATGCAGCTGGCACGACAGGTTTCCCGACTGGAAAGCGGGCAGTGAGCGCAACGCAATTAATACGCG
TACCGCTAGCCAGGAAGAGTTTGTAGAAACGCAAAAAGGCCATCCGTCAGGATGGCCTTCTGCTTAGTTT
GATGCCTGGCAGTTTATGGCGGGCGTCCTGCCCGCCACCCTCCGGGCCGTTGCTTCACAACGTTCAAATC
CGCTCCCGGCGGATTTGTCCTACTCAGGAGAGCGTTCACCGACAAACAACAGATAAAACGAAAGGCCCAG
TCTTCCGACTGAGCCTTTCGTTTTATTTGATGCCTGGCAGTTCCCTACTCTCGCGTTAACGCTAGCATGG
ATGTTTTCCCAGTCACGACGTTGTAAAACGACGGCCAGTCTTAAGCTCGGGCCCCAAATAATGATTTTAT
TTTGACTGATAGTGACCTGTTCGTTGCAACAAATTGATGAGCAATGCTTTTTTATAATGACAACTTTGTA
CAAAAAAGTTGGCACCATGGCTACTCAAGCTGATTTGATGGAGTTGGACATGGCCATGGAACCAGACAGA
AAAGCGGCTGTTAGTCACTGGCAGCAACAGTCTTACCTGGACTCTGGAATCTATTCTGGTGCCACTACCA
CAGCTCCTTCTCTGAGTGGTAAAGGCAATCCTGAGGAAGAGGATGTGGATACCTCCCAAGTCCTGTATGA
GTGGGAACAGGGATTTTCTCAGTCCTTCACTCAAGAACAAGTAGCTGATATTGATGGACAGTATGCAATG
ACTCGAGCTCAGAGGGTACGAGCTGCTATGTTCCCTGAGACATTAGATGAGGGCATGCAGATCCCATCTA
CACAGTTTGATGCTGCTCATCCCACTAATGTCCAGCGTTTGGCTGAACCATCACAGATGCTGAAA
[1614 nt withheld, positions 1746-3359]
AAACGGCTTTCAGTTGAGCTGACCAGCTCTCTCTTCAGAACAGAGCCAATGGCTTGGAATGAGACTGCTG
ATCTTGGACTTGATATTGGTGCCCAGGGAGAACCCCTTGGATATCGCCAGGATGATCCTAGCTATCGTTC
TTTTCACTCTGGTGGATATGGCCAGGATGCCTTGGGTATGGACCCCATGATGGAACATGAGATGGGTGGC
CACCACCCTGGTGCTGACTATCCAGTTGATGGGCTGCCAGATCTGGGGCATGCCCAGGACCTCATGGATG
GGCTGCCTCCAGGTGACAGCAATCAGCTGGCCTGGTTTGATACTGACCTGTAATTGCCAACTTTCTTGTA
CAAAGTTGGCATTATAAGAAAGCATTGCTTATCAATTTGTTTCAACGTACAGGTCACTATCAGTCAAAAT
AAAATCATTATTTGCCATCCAGCTGATATCCCCTATAGTGAGTCGTATTACATGCCGAATCCAGTGGAGC
AGCGTTACATGGAGCTCTTAGCCTTACGCGACGAATACATAAAGCGGCTTGAGGAACTGCAGCTCGCCAA
CTCTGCCAAGCTTTCTGATCCCCCAACTTCACCTTCCAGTCGACAGCAATMWGATGGCCTGGTTTGATAC
TGACCTGTAATTGCCAACTTTCTTGTACAAAGTTGGCATTATAAGAAAGCATTGCTTATCAATTTGTTGC
AACGAACAGGTCACTATCAGTCAAAATAAAATCATTATTTGCCATCCAGCTGATATCCCCTATAGTGAGT
CGTATTACATGGTCATAGCTGTTTCCTGGCAGCTCTGGCCCGTGTCTCAAAATCTCTGATGTTACATTGC
ACAAGATAAAAATATATCATCATGCCTCCTCTAGACCAGCCAGGACAGAAATGCCTCGACTTCGCTGCTA
CCCAAGGTTGCCGGGTGACGCACACCGTGGAAACGGATGAAGGCACGAACCCAGTGGACATAAGCCTGTT
CGGTTCGTAAGCTGTAATGCAAGTAGCGTATGCGCTCACGCAACTGGTCCAGAACCTTGACCGAACGCAG
CGGTGGTAACGGCGCAGTGGCGGTTTTCATGGCTTGTTATGACTGTTTTTTTGGGGTACAGTCTATGCCT
CGGGCATCCAAGCAGCAAGCGCGTTACGCCGTGGGTCGATGTTTGATGTTATGGAGCAGCAACGATGTTA
CGCAGCAGGGCAGTCGCCCTAAAACAAAGTTAAACATTATGAGGGAAGCGGTGATCGCCGAAGTATCGAC
TCAACTATCAGAGGTAGTTGGCGTCATCGAGCGCCATCTCGAACCGACGTTGCTGGCCGTACATTTGTAC
GGCTCCGCAGTGGATGGCGGCCTGAAGCCACACAGTGATATTGATTTGCTGGTTACGGTGACCGTAAGGC
TTGATGAAACAACGCGGCGAGCTTTGATCAACGACCTTTTGGAAACTTCGGCTTCCCCTGGAGAGAGCGA
GATTCTCCGCGCTGTAGAAGTCACCATTGTTGTGCACGACGACATCATTCCGTGGCGTTATCCAGCTAAG
CGCGAACTGCAATTTGGAGAATGGCAGCGCAATGACATTCTTGCAGGTATCTTCGAGCCAGCCACGATCG
ACATTGATCTGGCTATCTTGCTGACAAAAGCAAGAGAACATAGCGTTGCCTTGGTAGGTCCAGCGGCGGA
GGAACTCTTTGATCCGGTTCCTGAACAGGATCTATTTGAGGCGCTAAATGAAACCTTAACGCTATGGAAC
TCGCCGCCCGACTGGGCTGGCGATGAGCGAAATGTAGTGCTTACGTTGTCCCGCATTTGGTACAGCGCAG
TAACCGGCAAAATCGCGCCGAAGGATGTCGCTGCCGACTGGGCAATGGAGCGCCTGCCGGCCCAGTATCA
GCCCGTCATACTTGAAGCTAGACAGGCTTATCTTGGACAAGAAGAAGATCGCTTGGCCTCGCGCGCAGAT
CAGTTGGAAGAATTTGTCCACTACGTGAAAGGCGAGATCACCAAGGTAGTCGGCAAATAACCCTCGAGCC
ACCCATGACCAAAATCCCTTAACGTGAGTTACGCGTCGTTCCACTGAGCGTCAGACC
