>Addgene plasmid #81690 | pDONR223_CTNNB1_p.H36Y | depositor partial sequence | sequence record 155009 | Insert sequence
ATGGCTACTCAAGCTGATTTGATGGAGTTGGACATGGCCATGGAACCAGACAGAAAAGCGGCTGTTAGTC
ACTGGCAGCAACAGTCTTACCTGGACTCTGGAATCTATTCTGGTGCCACTACCACAGCTCCTTCTCTGAG
TGGTAAAGGCAATCCTGAGGAAGAGGATGTGGATACCTCCCAAGTCCTGTATGAGTGGGAACAGGGATTT
TCTCAGTCCTTCACTCAAGAACAAGTAGCTGATATTGATGGACAGTATGCAATGACTCGAGCTCAGAGGG
TACGAGCTGCTATGTTCCCTGAGACATTAGATGAGGGCATGCAGATCCCATCTACACAGTTTGATGCTGC
TCATCCCACTAATGTCCAGCGTTTGGCTGAACCATCACAGATGCTGAAA
[1614 nt withheld, positions 400-2013]
AAACGGCTTTCAGTTGAGCTGACCAGCTCTCTCTTCAGAACAGAGCCAATGGCTTGGAATGAGACTGCTG
ATCTTGGACTTGATATTGGTGCCCAGGGAGAACCCCTTGGATATCGCCAGGATGATCCTAGCTATCGTTC
TTTTCACTCTGGTGGATATGGCCAGGATGCCTTGGGTATGGACCCCATGATGGAACATGAGATGGGTGGC
CACCACCCTGGTGCTGACTATCCAGTTGATGGGCTGCCAGATCTGGGGCATGCCCAGGACCTCATGGATG
GGCTGCCTCCAGGTGACAGCAATCAGCTGGCCTGGTTTGATACTGACCTG
